>Addgene plasmid #48790 | pRGM10 | depositor full sequence | sequence record 71047 | pRGM10 sequence 8185 bps
GATCCAGACCCCAGGCTTGACACTTTATGCTTCCGGCTCGTATAATGTGTGGAATTGTGAGCGCTCACAA
TTCGCATGCGGTACCAAGCTTGATCCGATAACACAGGAACAGATCTATGGTTCGTGCAAACAAACGCAAC
GAGGCTCTACGAATCGGAAGCTTCGATCCCGTCGTTTTACAACGTCGTGACTGGGAAAACCCTGGCGTTA
CCCAACTTAATCGCCTTGCAGCACATCCCCCTTTCGCCAGCTGGCGTAATAGCGAAGAGGCCCGCACCGA
TCGCCCTTCCCAACAGTTGCGCAGCCTGAATGGCGAATGGCGCTTTGCCTGGTTTCCGGCACCAGAAGCG
GTGCCGGAAAGCTGGCTGGAGTGCGATCTTCCTGAGGCCGATACTGTCGTCGTCCCCTCAAACTGGCAGA
TGCACGGTTACGATGCGCCCATCTACACCAACGTGACCTATCCCATTACGGTCAATCCGCCGTTTGTTCC
CACGGAGAATCCGACGGGTTGTTACTCGCTCACATTTAATGTTGATGAAAGCTGGCTACAGGAAGGCCAG
ACGCGAATTATTTTTGATGGCGTTAACTCGGCGTTTCATCTGTGGTGCAACGGGCGCTGGGTCGGTTACG
GCCAGGACAGTCGTTTGCCGTCTGAATTTGACCTGAGCGCATTTTTACGCGCCGGAGAAAACCGCCTCGC
GGTGATGGTGCTGCGCTGGAGTGACGGCAGTTATCTGGAAGATCAGGATATGTGGCGGATGAGCGGCATT
TTCCGTGACGTCTCGTTGCTGCATAAACCGACTACACAAATCAGCGATTTCCATGTTGCCACTCGCTTTA
ATGATGATTTCAGCCGCGCTGTACTGGAGGCTGAAGTTCAGATGTGCGGCGAGTTGCGTGACTACCTACG
GGTAACAGTTTCTTTATGGCAGGGTGAAACGCAGGTCGCCAGCGGCACCGCGCCTTTCGGCGGTGAAATT
ATCGATGAGCGTGGTGGTTATGCCGATCGCGTCACACTACGTCTGAACGTCGAAAACCCGAAACTGTGGA
GCGCCGAAATCCCGAATCTCTATCGTGCGGTGGTTGAACTGCACACCGCCGACGGCACGCTGATTGAAGC
AGAAGCCTGCGATGTCGGTTTCCGCGAGGTGCGGATTGAAAATGGTCTGCTGCTGCTGAACGGCAAGCCG
TTGCTGATTCGAGGCGTTAACCGTCACGAGCATCATCCTCTGCATGGTCAGGTCATGGATGAGCAGACGA
TGGTGCAGGATATCCTGCTGATGAAGCAGAACAACTTTAACGCCGTGCGCTGTTCGCATTATCCGAACCA
TCCGCTGTGGTACACGATATTATCCTGTTATCCCTACCATGGTAGGGATAACAGGGTAATAGCTCCTGAA
ATGAATTCGGGGATCAGCTGCAGAATTATTACCCTGTTATCCCTAAGCTTATCGATGTCGACGTAGTTAA
CTAGCGTACGATCGACTGCCAGGCATCAAATAAAACGAAAGGCTCAGTCGAAAGACTGGGCCTTTCGTTT
TATGCCATCATGGCCGCGGTGGAGCTCCTGCACTGGATGGTGGCGCTGGATGGTAAGCCGCTGGCAAGCG
GTGAAGTGCCTCTGGATGTCGCTCCACAAGGTAAACAGTTGATTGAACTGCCTGAACTACCGCAGCCGGA
GAGCGCCGGGCAACTCTGGCTCACAGTACGCGTAGTGCAACCGAACGCGACCGCATGGTCAGAAGCCGGG
CACATCAGCGCCTGGCAGCAGTGGCGTCTGGCGGAAAACCTCAGTGTGACGCTCCCCGCCGCGTCCCACG
CCATCCCGCATCTGACCACCAGCGAAATGGATTTTTGCATCGAGCTGGGTAATAAGCGTTGGCAATTTAA
CCGCCAGTCAGGCTTTCTTTCACAGATGTGGATTGGCGATAAAAAACAACTGCTGACGCCGCTGCGCGAT
CAGTTCACCCGTGCACCGCTGGATAACGACATTGGCGTAAGTGAAGCGACCCGCATTGACCCTAACGCCT
GGGTCGAACGCTGGAAGGCGGCGGGCCATTACCAGGCCGAAGCAGCGTTGTTGCAGTGCACGGCAGATAC
ACTTGCTGATGCGGTGCTGATTACGACCGCTCACGCGTGGCAGCATCAGGGGAAAACCTTATTTATCAGC
CGGAAAACCTACCGGATTGATGGTAGTGGTCAAATGGCGATTACCGTTGATGTTGAAGTGGCGAGCGATA
CACCGCATCCGGCGCGGATTGGCCTGAACTGCCAGCTGGCGCAGGTAGCAGAGCGGGTAAACTGGCTCGG
ATTAGGGCCGCAAGAAAACTATCCCGACCGCCTTACTGCCGCCTGTTTTGACCGCTGGGATCTGCCATTG
TCAGACATGTATACCCCGTACGTCTTCCCGAGCGAAAACGGTCTGCGCTGCGGGACGCGCGAATTGAATT
ATGGCCCACACCAGTGGCGCGGCGACTTCCAGTTCAACATCAGCCGCTACAGTCAACAGCAACTGATGGA
AACCAGCCATCGCCATCTGCTGCACGCGGAAGAAGGCACATGGCTGAATATCGACGGTTTCCATATGGGG
ATTGGTGGCGACGACTCCTGGAGCCCGTCAGTATCGGCGGAATTCCAGCTGACGCCGGTCGCCTACCATT
ACCAGTTGGTCTGGTGTCAAAAATAATAATCATGAACAATAAAACTGTCTGCTTACATAAACAGTAATAC
AAGGGGTGTTATGAGCCATATTCAACGGGAAACGTCTTGCTCGAGGCCGCGATTAAATTCCAACATGGAT
GCTGATTTATATGGGTATAAATGGGCTCGCGATAATGTCGGGCAATCAGGTGCGACAATCTATCGCTTGT
ATGGGAAGCCCCATGCGCCAGAGTTGTTTCTGAAACATGGCAAAGGTAGCGTTGCCAATGATGTTACAGA
TGAGATGGTCAGACTAAACTGGCTGACGGAATTTATGCCTCTTCCGACCATCAAGCATTTTATCCGTACT
CCTGATGATGCATGGTTACTCACCACTGCGATCCCCGGGAAAACAGCATTCCAGGTATTAGAAGAATATC
CTGATTCAGGTGAAAATATTGTTGATGCGCTGGCAGTGTTCCTGCGCCGGTTGCATTCGATTCCTGTTTG
TAATTGTCCTTTTAACAGCGATCGCGTATTTCGTCTCGCTCAGGCGCAATCACGAATGAATAACGGTTTG
GTTGATGCGAGTGATTTTGATGACGAGCGTAATGGCTGGCCTGTTGAACAAGTCTGGAAAGAAATGCATA
ATCTTTTGCCATTCTCACCGGATTCAGTCGTCACTCATGGTGATTTCTCACTTGATAACCTTATTTTTGA
CGAGGGGAAATTAATAGGTTGTATTGATGTTGGACGAGTCGGAATCGCAGACCGATACCAGGATCTTGCC
ATCCTATGGAACTGCCTCGGTGAGTTTTCTCCTTCATTACAGAAACGGCTTTTTCAAAAATATGGTATTG
ATAATCCTGATATGAATAAATTGCAGTTTCATTTGATGCTCGATGAGTTTTTCTAATCAGAATTGGTTAA
TTGGTTGTAACACTGGCAGAGCATTACGCTGACTTGACGGGACGGCGGCTTTGTTGAATAAATCGAACTT
TTGCTGAGTTGAAGGATCAGATCACGCATCTTCCCGACAACGCAGACCGTTCCGTGGCAAAGCAAAAGTT
CAAAATCACCAACTGGTCCACCTACAACAAAGCTCTCATCAACCGTGGCTCCCTCACTTTCTGGCTGGAT
GATGGGGCGATTCAGGCCTGGTATGAGTCAGCAACACCTTCTTCACGAGGCAGACCTCACTAGTTCCACT
GAGCGTCAGACCCCGTAGAAAAGATCAAAGGATCTTCTTGAGATCCTTTTTTTCTGCGCGTAATCTGCTG
CTTGCAAACAAAAAAACCACCGCTACCAGCGGTGGTTTGTTTGCCGGATCAAGAGCTACCAACTCTTTTT
CCGAAGGTAACTGGCTTCAGCAGAGCGCAGATACCAAATACTGTCCTTCTAGTGTAGCCGTAGTTAGGCC
ACCACTTCAAGAACTCTGTAGCACCGCCTACATACCTCGCTCTGCTAATCCTGTTACCAGTGGCTGCTGC
CAGTGGCGATAAGTCGTGTCTTACCGGGTTGGACTCAAGACGATAGTTACCGGATAAGGCGCAGCGGTCG
GGCTGAACGGGGGGTTCGTGCACACAGCCCAGCTTGGAGCGAACGACCTACACCGAACTGAGATACCTAC
AGCGTGAGCATTGAGAAAGCGCCACGCTTCCCGAAGGGAGAAAGGCGGACAGGTATCCGGTAAGCGGCAG
GGTCGGAACAGGAGAGCGCACGAGGGAGCTTCCAGGGGGAAACGCCTGGTATCTTTATAGTCCTGTCGGG
TTTCGCCACCTCTGACTTGAGCGTCGATTTTTGTGATGCTCGTCAGGGGGGCGGAGCCTATGGAAAAACG
CCAGCAACGCGGCCTTTTTACGGTTCCTGGCCTTTTGCTGGCCTTTTGCTCACATGTTCTTTCCTGCGTT
ATCCCCTGATTCTGTGGATAACCGTATTACCGCCTTTGAGTGAGCTGATACCGCTCGCCGCAGCCGAACG
ACCGAGCGCAACGCGTGCGGCCGCGGTACCAGATCTTTGTCTCGTTGCTGCATAAACCGACTACACAAAT
CAGCGATTTCCATGTTGCCACTCGCTTTAATGATGATTTCAGCCGCGCTGTACTGGAGGCTGAAGTTCAG
ATGTGCGGCGAGTTGCGTGACTACCTACGGGTAACAGTTTCTTTATGGCAGGGTGAAACGCAGGTCGCCA
GCGGCACCGCGCCTTTCGGCGGTGAAATTATCGATGAGCGTGGTGGTTATGCCGATCGCGTCACACTACG
TCTGAACGTCGAAAACCCGAAACTGTGGAGCGCCGAAATCCCGAATCTCTATCGTGCGGTGGTTGAACTG
CACACCGCCGACGGCACGCTGATTGAAGCAGAAGCCTGCGATGTCGGTTTCCGCGAGGTGCGGATTGAAA
ATGGTCTGCTGCTGCTGAACGGCAAGCCGTTGCTGATTCGAGGCGTTAACCGTCACGAGCATCATCCTCT
GCATGGTCAGGTCATGGATGAGCAGACGATGGTGCAGGATATCCTGCTGATGAAGCAGAACAACTTTAAC
GCCGTGCGCTGTTCGCATTATCCGAACCATCCGCTGTGGTACACGCTGTGCGACCGCTACGGCCTGTATG
TGGTGGATGAAGCCAATATTGAAACCCACGGCATGGTGCCAATGAATCGTCTGACCGATGATCCGCGCTG
GCTACCGGCGATGAGCGAACGCGTAACGCGAATGGTGCAGCGCGATCGTAATCACCCGAGTGTGATCATC
TGGTCGCTGGGGAATGAATCAGGCCACGGCGCTAATCACGACGCGCTGTATCGCTGGATCAAATCTGTCG
ATCCTTCCCGCCCGGTGCAGTATGAAGGCGGCGGAGCCGACACCACGGCCACCGATATTATTTGCCCGAT
GTACGCGCGCGTGGATGAAGACCAGCCCTTCCCGGCTGTGCCGAAATGGTCCATCAAAAAATGGCTTTCG
CTACCTGGAGAGACGCGCCCGCTGATCCTTTGCGAATACGCCCACGCGATGGGTAACAGTCTTGGCGGTT
TCGCTAAATACTGGCAGGCGTTTCGTCAGTATCCCCGTTTACAGGGCGGCTTCGTCTGGGACTGGGTGGA
TCAGTCGCTGATTAAATATGATGAAAACGGCAACCCGTGGTCGGCTTACGGCGGTGATTTTGGCGATACG
CCGAACGATCGCCAGTTCTGTATGAACGGTCTGGTCTTTGCCGACCGCACGCCGCATCCAGCGCTGACGG
AAGCAAAACACCAGCAGCAGTTTTTCCAGTTCCGTTTATCCGGGCAAACCATCGAAGTGACCAGCGAATA
CCTGTTCCGTCATAGCGATAACGAGCTCCTGCACTGGATGGTGGCGCTGGATGGTAAGCCGCTGGCAAGC
GGTGAAGTGCCTCTGGATGTCGCTCCACAAGGTAAACAGTTGATTGAACTGCCTGAACTACCGCAGCCGG
AGAGCGCCGGGCAACTCTGGCTCACAGTACGCGTAGTGCAACCGAACGCGACCGCATGGTCAGAAGCCGG
GCACATCAGCGCCTGGCAGCAGTGGCGTCTGGCGGAAAACCTCAGTGTGACGCTCCCCGCCGCGTCCCAC
GCCATCCCGCATCTGACCACCAGCGAAATGGATTTTTGCATCGAGCTGGGTAATAAGCGTTGGCAATTTA
ACCGCCAGTCAGGCTTTCTTTCACAGATGTGGATTGGCGATAAAAAACAACTGCTGACGCCGCTGCGCGA
TCAGTTCACCCGTGCACCGCTGGATAACGACATTGGCGTAAGTGAAGCGACCCGCATTGACCCTAACGCC
TGGGTCGAACGCTGGAAGGCGGCGGGCCATTACCAGGCCGAAGCAGCGTTGTTGCAGTGCACGGCAGATA
CACTTGCTGATGCGGTGCTGATTACGACCGCTCACGCGTGGCAGCATCAGGGGAAAACCTTATTTATCAG
CCGGAAAACCTACCGGATTGATGGTAGTGGTCAAATGGCGATTACCGTTGATGTTGAAGTGGCGAGCGAT
ACACCGCATCCGGCGCGGATTGGCCTGAACTGCCAGCTGGCGCAGGTAGCAGAGCGGGTAAACTGGCTCG
GATTAGGGCCGCAAGAAAACTATCCCGACCGCCTTACTGCCGCCTGTTTTGACCGCTGGGATCTGCCATT
GTCAGACATGTATACCCCGTACGTCTTCCCGAGCGAAAACGGTCTGCGCTGCGGGACGCGCGAATTGAAT
TATGGCCCACACCAGTGGCGCGGCGACTTCCAGTTCAACATCAGCCGCTACAGTCAACAGCAACTGATGG
AAACCAGCCATCGCCATCTGCTGCACGCGGAAGAAGGCACATGGCTGAATATCGACGGTTTCCATATGGG
GATTGGTGGCGACGACTCCTGGAGCCCGTCAGTATCGGCGGAATTCCAGCTGACGCCGGTCGCCTACCAT
TACCAGTTGGTCTGGTGTCAAAAATAATAATCATGAACAATAAAACTGTCTGCTTACATAAACAGTAATA
CAAGGGGTGTTATGAGCCATATTCAACGGGAAACGTCTTGCTCGAGGCCGCGATTAAATTCCAACATGGA
TGCTGATTTATATGGGTATAAATGGGCTCGCGATAATGTCGGGCAATCAGGTGCGACAATCTATCGCTTG
TATGGGAAGCCCCATGCGCCAGAGTTGTTTCTGAAACATGGCAAAGGTAGCGTTGCCAATGATGTTACAG
ATGAGATGGTCAGACTAAACTGGCTGACGGAATTTATGCCTCTTCCGACCATCAAGCATTTTATCCGTAC
TCCTGATGATGCATGGTTACTCACCACTGCGATCCCCAAATCTAGATATCCATGGATCCAGCTGCAGAAT
TCGAAGCTTATCGATGTCGACGTAGTTAACTAGCGTACGATCGACTGCCAGGCATCAAATAAAACGAAAG
GCTCAGTCGAAAGACTGGGCCTTTCGTTTTATCTGTTGTTTGTCCGGCCATCATGGCCGCGGTGATCAGC
TAGAGCCGTGAACGACAGGGCGAACGCCAGCCCGCCGACGGCGAGGGTTCCGACCGCTGCAACTCCCGGT
GCAACCTTGTCCCGGTCTATTCTCTTCACTGCACCAGCTCCAATCTGGTGTGAATGCCCCTCGTCTGTTC
GCGCAGGCGGGGGGCTCTATTCGTTTGTCAGCATCGAAAGTAGCCAGATCAGGGATGCGTTGCAACCGCG
TATGCCCAGGTCAGAAGAGTCGCACAAGAGTTGCAGACCCCTGGAAAGAAAAATGGCCAGAGGGCGAAAA
CACCCTCTGACCAGCGGAGCGGGCGACGGGAATCGAACCCGCGTAGCTAGTTTGGAAGAATGGGTGTCTG
CCGACCACATATATGGGCCGGTCAAGATAGGTTTTTACCCCCTCTCGGCTGCATCCTCTAAGTGGAAAGA
AATTGCAGGTCGTAGAAGCGCGTTGAAGCCTGAGAGTTGCACAGGAGTTGCAACCCGGTAGCCTTGTTCA
CGACGAGAGGAGACCTAGTTGGCACGTCGCGGATGGGGATCGCTGAAGACTCAGCGCAGCGGGAG
Features (pLannotate 1.2.2; 13 found; start..end, strand, type, name):
     20..47      +  promoter       lac UV5 promoter (fragment): E. coli lac promoter with an "up" mutation
     53..72      -  protein_bind   lac operator (symmetric): The lac repressor binds to the lac operator to inhibit transcription in E. coli. This inhibition can be relieved by adding lactose or isopropyl-β-D-thiogalactopyranoside (IPTG). The symmetric lac operator was optimized for tight binding of lac repressor. lac repressor encoded by lacI
    171..1346    +  CDS            lacZ (fragment): β-galactosidase; lacZ
   1497..1543    +  terminator     rrnB T1 terminator: transcription terminator T1 from the E. coli rrnB gene
   1562..2686    +  CDS            lacZ (fragment): β-galactosidase; lacZ
   2741..3556    +  CDS            KanR: aminoglycoside phosphotransferase; aph(3')-Ia; confers resistance to kanamycin in bacteria or G418 (Geneticin®) in eukaryotes
   3697..3840    +  CDS            TRA2_ECOLX (fragment): Protein predicted: Swiss-Prot protein existence level 4. Required for transposition of transposon Tn903. From Escherichia coli.
   3888..4476    +  rep_origin     ori: high-copy-number ColE1/pMB1/pBR322/pUC origin of replication
   4659..7097    +  CDS            lacZ (fragment): β-galactosidase; lacZ
   7152..7457    +  CDS            KanR (fragment): aminoglycoside phosphotransferase; aph(3')-Ia; confers resistance to kanamycin in bacteria or G418 (Geneticin®) in eukaryotes
   7482..7499    -  misc_feature   MCS (fragment): multiple cloning site
   7546..7592    +  terminator     rrnB T1 terminator: transcription terminator T1 from the E. coli rrnB gene
   7625..7726    -  CDS            34.1 (fragment): VG341_BPMD2 - Protein predicted: Swiss-Prot protein existence level 4. Putative excisionase. From Mycobacterium phage D29 (Mycobacteriophage D29).
