[The description below was written by a language model from this plasmid's Addgene catalogue record and pLannotate feature annotations shown in this document.]
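Description:
pRGM10 is a kanamycin-selected reporter plasmid built on the pRGM9 backbone and catalogued as an I-SceI double-strand break (DSB) repair reporter cassette, associated with work on the distinct DSB repair pathways of mycobacteria. It is propagated in E. coli through a ColE1/pUC-type origin and carries a full-length aph(3')-Ia kanamycin resistance gene with adjoining Tn903-derived sequence. A second, partial KanR fragment is also annotated elsewhere in the plasmid. No mycobacterial replication origin or integrase is annotated. The only mycobacteriophage-related feature detected is a short fragment resembling a putative excisionase of phage D29, so the record does not establish how the cassette is maintained in the mycobacterial host.

The payload consists of two defective lacZ alleles. The first, lacZ(I-SceI), appears in the feature table as two β-galactosidase fragments separated by a gap containing an rrnB T1 terminator. This fits a coding sequence interrupted by an inserted segment that, according to the insert name, provides the I-SceI cleavage site, although the site itself is not annotated. This copy lies downstream of a lac UV5 promoter fragment and a symmetric lac operator. The second allele, lacZ-deltaN, is a single long lacZ fragment that, judging by its name, lacks the N-terminal portion and so presumably cannot produce active enzyme on its own. It lies beyond the resistance marker and origin, in the same orientation, and is followed by another rrnB T1 terminator.

In reporters of this type, I-SceI expression cuts the interrupted copy, and the way the break is repaired determines the lacZ and marker status of the survivors. The truncated repeat can act as a homologous partner for recombination or annealing, while end joining acts directly on the break. The exact scoring scheme is not given in the record.
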