Addgene plasmid #48790: pRGM10
Purpose: I-SceI DSB repair reporter cassette
Depositing lab: Michael Glickman. Depositing organization: Memorial Sloan-Kettering Cancer Center. Publication: Mycobacteria exploit three genetically distinct DNA double-strand break repair pathways. Gupta R, Barkan D, Redelman-Sidi G, Shuman S, Glickman MS. Mol Microbiol. 2011 Jan;79(2):316-30. doi: 10.1111/j.1365-2958.2010.07463.x. Epub 2010 Nov 24. PubMed 21219454.
Backbone
  Vector backbone: pRGM9
  Vector type: DSB repair reporter
Growth in bacteria
  Bacterial resistance: Kanamycin, 25 μg/mL
  Growth temperature: 37°C
  Growth strain: DH5alpha
  Growth instructions: Use Kanamycin at 40ug/ml and grow cultures for a longer time than normal (approximately 20 hours)
  Copy number: Unknown
Gene/Insert 1
  Gene/Insert name: lacZ(I-SceI)
  Insert size (bp): 2570
Gene/Insert 2
  Gene/Insert name: lacZ-deltaN
  Insert size (bp): 2439
Terms and licenses: Academic/Nonprofit Terms; Industry Terms: Not Available to Industry
How to cite: pRGM10 was a gift from Michael Glickman (Addgene plasmid # 48790 ; http://n2t.net/addgene:48790 ; RRID:Addgene_48790)
