>Addgene plasmid #48790 | pRGM10 | addgene partial sequence | sequence record 78700 | Lac-promoter 5'-CACTTTATGCTTCCGGCTCG-3'
GGTTCGTGCAAACAAACGCAACGAGGCTCTACGAATCGGAAGCTTCGATCCCGTCGTTTTACAACGTCGT
GACTGGGAAAACCCTGGCGTTACCCAACTTAATCGCCTTGCAGCACATCCCCCTTTCGCCAGCTGGCGTA
ATAGCGAAGAGGCCCGCACCGATCGCCCTTCCCAACAGTTGCGCAGCCTGAATGGCGAATGGCGCTTTGC
CTGGTTTCCGGCACCAGAAGCGGTGCCGGAAAGCTGGCTGGAGTGCGATCTTCCTGAGGCCGATACTGTC
GTCGTCCCCTCAAACTGGCAGATGCACGGTTACGATGCGCCCATCTACACCAACGTGACCTATCCCATTA
CGGTCAATCCGCCGTTTGTTCCCACGGAGAATCCGACGGGTTGTTACTCGCTCACATTTAATGTTGATGA
AAGCTGGCTACAGGAAGGCCAGACGCGAATTATTTTTGATGGCGTTAACTCGGCGTTTCATCTGTGGTGC
AACGGGCGCTGGGTCGGTTACGGCCAGGACAGTCGTTTGCCGTCTGAATTTGACCTGAGCGCATTTTTAC
GCGCCGGAGAAAACCGCCTCGCGGTGATGGTGCTGCGCTGGAGTGACGGCAGTTATCTGGAAGATCAGGA
TATGTGGCGGATGAGCGGCATTTTCCGTGACGTCTCGTTGCTGCATAAACCGACTACACAAATCAGCGAT
TTCCATGTTGCCACTCGCTTTAATGATGATTTCAGCCGCGCTGTACTGGAGGCTGAAGTTCAGATGTGCG
GCGAGTTGCGTGACTACCTACGGGTAACAGTTTCTTTATGGCAGGGTGAAACGC
